Addgene plasmid #58881: pAAV-Syn-ChR2-GFP
Purpose: AAV expression of ChR2-GFP under the Syn promoter
Depositing lab: Edward Boyden. Depositing organization: Massachusetts Institute of Technology. Publication: Millisecond-timescale, genetically targeted optical control of neural activity. Boyden ES, Zhang F, Bamberg E, Nagel G, Deisseroth K. Nat Neurosci. 2005 Sep . 8(9):1263-8. 10.1038/nn1525 PubMed 16116447.
Backbone
  Vector backbone: AAV
  Backbone size w/o insert (bp): 4697
  Total vector size (bp): 6362
  Vector type: Mammalian Expression, AAV
Growth in bacteria
  Bacterial resistance: Ampicillin, 100 μg/mL
  Growth temperature: 37°C
  Growth strain: NEB Stable
  Growth instructions: Stbl3 at 30C (use carbenicillin if using Stbl3) OR DH5a at 37C
  Copy number: Low Copy
Gene/Insert
  Gene/Insert name: ChR2-GFP (alt name: channelrhodopsin-2)
  Species: Chlamydomonas reinhardtii
  Insert size (bp): 1665
  GenBank ID: EU714030.1
  Promoter: Syn
  Tag / fusion protein: GFP (C terminal on insert)
  Cloning method: Restriction Enzyme; 5′ cloning site BamHI (not destroyed); 3′ cloning site EcoRI (not destroyed)
  Sequencing primers: 5′ CTGCGTATGAGTGCAAG; 3′ cagcgtatccacatagcg
Terms and licenses: Academic/Nonprofit Terms; Industry Terms: Not Available to Industry
Depositor comments: Plasmid is completely sequenced by the depositing lab except for parts of the origin and 3' ITR. Multiple digestions were done to verify the vector structure. The construct and the virus were both tested in vitro.
How to cite: pAAV-Syn-ChR2-GFP was a gift from Edward Boyden (Addgene plasmid # 58881 ; http://n2t.net/addgene:58881 ; RRID:Addgene_58881)
