[The description below was written by a language model from this plasmid's Addgene catalogue record and pLannotate feature annotations shown in this document.]
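Description:
pAAV-Syn-ChR2-GFP is an adeno-associated virus transfer plasmid of about 6.4 kb, built to express a channelrhodopsin-2–GFP fusion in neurons. It is maintained in bacteria through a ColE1/pUC-type origin and selected with ampicillin via the β-lactamase gene. An f1 phage origin is also present. The catalogue lists it as low copy even though the origin is annotated as a high-copy type. The use of recombination-deficient strains reflects the tendency of AAV inverted terminal repeats to rearrange during propagation.

The payload lies between AAV2 ITRs, which are the cis elements needed for replication and packaging of the cassette into AAV particles. The downstream ITR is annotated as complete, whereas the upstream one is detected only as short fragments. The depositor notes that parts of the origin and the 3′ ITR were not fully sequenced, so the ITR annotation should be read with caution. Within the cassette, the human synapsin I promoter restricts expression to neurons and drives an N-terminal fragment of Chlamydomonas reinhardtii channelrhodopsin-2, a blue light-gated cation channel, fused at its C terminus to EGFP. The annotation software labels this coding sequence as the H134R variant, but the catalogue entry records no mutation, so the record does not settle the residue at that position. A WPRE follows to enhance transcript stability and expression, and the human growth hormone polyadenylation signal terminates the transcript. Short matches to SV40 small t antigen and the EF-1α core promoter upstream of the synapsin promoter appear to be incidental fragments.

The construct serves for optogenetic depolarisation of neurons with light, with GFP fluorescence marking expressing cells. It can be delivered by transfection or as packaged AAV, and the depositor reports testing both the plasmid and the virus in vitro.
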