Features (pLannotate 1.2.2; 17 found; start..end, strand, type, name):
     12..39      +  repeat_region  AAV2 ITR (fragment): inverted terminal repeat of adeno-associated virus serotype 2 inverted
     68..95      +  repeat_region  AAV2 ITR (fragment): inverted terminal repeat of adeno-associated virus serotype 2 inverted
    152..218     +  CDS            small t antigen (fragment): SV40 (simian virus 40) small t antigen
    244..297     +  promoter       EF-1α core promoter (fragment): core promoter for human elongation factor EF-1α
    341..788     +  promoter       hSyn promoter: human synapsin I promoter; confers neuron-specific expression (Kügler et al., 2003)
    807..1733    +  CDS            ChR2(H134R): H134R mutant of an N-terminal fragment of channelrhodopsin-2 from the alga Chlamydomonas reinhardtii (Nagel et al., 2005) blue light-activated cation channel
   1755..2471    +  CDS            EGFP: the original enhanced GFP (Yang et al., 1996) mammalian codon-optimized
   2496..3084    +  misc_feature   WPRE: woodchuck hepatitis virus posttranscriptional regulatory element
   3104..3580    +  polyA_signal   hGH poly(A) signal: human growth hormone polyadenylation signal
   3626..3766    +  repeat_region  AAV2 ITR: inverted terminal repeat of adeno-associated virus serotype 2 inverted
   3771..3822    -  misc_feature   bom (fragment): basis of mobility region from pBR322
   3841..4296    +  rep_origin     f1 ori (sequence partly withheld): f1 bacteriophage origin of replication; arrow indicates direction of (+) strand synthesis
   4297..4346    -  misc_feature   bom (fragment): basis of mobility region from pBR322
   4448..4483    -  CDS            rop (fragment): Rop protein, which maintains plasmids at low copy number; rop
   4578..4682    +  promoter       AmpR promoter: bla
   4683..5543    +  CDS            AmpR: β-lactamase; bla; confers resistance to ampicillin, carbenicillin, and related antibiotics
   5714..6302    +  rep_origin     ori: high-copy-number ColE1/pMB1/pBR322/pUC origin of replication
>Addgene plasmid #58881 | pAAV-Syn-ChR2-GFP | depositor full sequence | sequence record 91198 | pAAV-Syn-ChR2-GFP sequence 6363 bps
CCTGCAGGCAGCTGCGCGCTCGCTCGCTCACTGAGGCCGCCCGGGCGTCGGGCGACCTTTGGTCGCCCGG
CCTCAGTGAGCGAGCGAGCGCGCAGAGAGGGAGTGGCCAACTCCATCACTAGGGGTTCCTGCGGCCGCAC
GCGTTGCAAAGATGGATAAAGTTTTAAACAGAGAGGAATCTTTGCAGCTAATGGACCTTCTAGGTCTTGA
AAGGAGTGGGAATTGGCTCCGGTGCCCGTCAGTGGGCAGAGCGCACATCGCCCACAGTCCCCGAGAAGTT
GGGGGGAGGGGTCGGCAGCAAATGGTTAATTAATCTAGACTGCAGAGGGCCCTGCGTATGAGTGCAAGTG
GGTTTTAGGACCAGGATGAGGCGGGGTGGGGGTGCCTACCTGACGACCGACCCCGACCCACTGGACAAGC
ACCCAACCCCCATTCCCCAAATTGCGCATCCCCTATCAGAGAGGGGGAGGGGAAACAGGATGCGGCGAGG
CGCGTGCGCACTGCCAGCTTCAGCACCGCGGACAGTGCCTTCGCCCCCGCCTGGCGGCGCGCGCCACCGC
CGCCTCAGCACTGAAGGCGCGCTGACGTCACTCGCCGGTCCCCCGCAAACTCCCCTTCCCGGCCACCTTG
GTCGCGTCCGCGCCGCCGCCGGCCCAGCCGGACCGCACCACGCGAGGCGCGAGATAGGGGGGCACGGGCG
CGACCATCTGCGCTGCGGCGCCGGCGACTCAGCGCTGCCTCAGTCTGCGGTGGGCAGCGGAGGAGTCGTG
TCGTGCCTGAGAGCGCAGTCGAGAGGATCCGCCACCATGGACTATGGCGGCGCTTTGTCTGCCGTCGGAC
GCGAACTTTTGTTCGTTACTAATCCTGTGGTGGTGAACGGGTCCGTCCTGGTCCCTGAGGATCAATGTTA
CTGTGCCGGATGGATTGAATCTCGCGGCACGAACGGCGCTCAGACCGCGTCAAATGTCCTGCAGTGGCTT
GCAGCAGGATTCAGCATTTTGCTGCTGATGTTCTATGCCTACCAAACCTGGAAATCTACATGCGGCTGGG
AGGAGATCTATGTGTGCGCCATTGAAATGGTTAAGGTGATTCTCGAGTTCTTTTTTGAGTTTAAGAATCC
CTCTATGCTCTACCTTGCCACAGGACACCGGGTGCAGTGGCTGCGCTATGCAGAGTGGCTGCTCACTTGT
CCTGTCATCCTTATCCACCTGAGCAACCTCACCGGCCTGAGCAACGACTACAGCAGGAGAACCATGGGAC
TCCTTGTCTCAGACATCGGGACTATCGTGTGGGGGGCTACCAGCGCCATGGCAACCGGCTATGTTAAAGT
CATCTTCTTTTGTCTTGGATTGTGCTATGGCGCGAACACATTTTTTCACGCCGCCAAAGCATATATCGAG
GGTTATCATACTGTGCCAAAGGGTCGGTGCCGCCAGGTCGTGACCGGCATGGCATGGCTGTTTTTCGTGA
GCTGGGGTATGTTCCCAATTCTCTTCATTTTGGGGCCCGAAGGTTTTGGCGTCCTGAGCGTCTATGGCTC
CACCGTAGGTCACACGATTATTGATCTGATGAGTAAAAATTGTTGGGGGTTGTTGGGACACTACCTGCGC
GTCCTGATCCACGAGCACATATTGATTCACGGAGATATCCGCAAAACCACCAAACTGAACATCGGCGGAA
CGGAGATCGAGGTCGAGACTCTCGTCGAAGACGAAGCCGAGGCCGGAGCCGTGCCAGCGGCACCGGTAGT
AGCAGTGAGCAAGGGCGAGGAGCTGTTCACCGGGGTGGTGCCCATCCTGGTCGAGCTGGACGGCGACGTA
AACGGCCACAAGTTCAGCGTGTCCGGCGAGGGCGAGGGCGATGCCACCTACGGCAAGCTGACCCTGAAGT
TCATTTGCACCACCGGCAAGCTGCCCGTGCCCTGGCCCACCCTCGTGACCACCCTGACCTACGGCGTGCA
GTGCTTCAGCCGCTACCCCGACCACATGAAGCAGCACGACTTCTTCAAGTCCGCCATGCCCGAAGGCTAC
GTCCAGGAGCGCACCATCTTCTTCAAGGACGACGGCAACTACAAGACCCGCGCCGAGGTGAAGTTCGAGG
GCGACACCCTGGTGAACCGCATCGAGCTGAAGGGCATCGACTTCAAGGAGGACGGCAACATCCTGGGGCA
CAAGCTGGAGTACAACTACAACAGCCACAACGTCTATATCATGGCCGACAAGCAGAAGAACGGCATCAAG
GTGAACTTCAAGATCCGCCACAACATCGAGGACGGCAGCGTGCAGCTCGCCGACCACTACCAGCAGAACA
CCCCCATCGGCGACGGCCCCGTGCTGCTGCCCGACAACCACTACCTGAGCACCCAGTCCGCCCTGAGCAA
AGACCCCAACGAGAAGCGCGATCACATGGTCCTGCTGGAGTTCGTGACCGCCGCCGGGATCACTCTCGGC
ATGGACGAGCTGTACAAGTAAGAATTCCGTACAAAGCTTATCGATAATCAACCTCTGGATTACAAAATTT
GTGAAAGATTGACTGGTATTCTTAACTATGTTGCTCCTTTTACGCTATGTGGATACGCTGCTTTAATGCC
TTTGTATCATGCTATTGCTTCCCGTATGGCTTTCATTTTCTCCTCCTTGTATAAATCCTGGTTGCTGTCT
CTTTATGAGGAGTTGTGGCCCGTTGTCAGGCAACGTGGCGTGGTGTGCACTGTGTTTGCTGACGCAACCC
CCACTGGTTGGGGCATTGCCACCACCTGTCAGCTCCTTTCCGGGACTTTCGCTTTCCCCCTCCCTATTGC
CACGGCGGAACTCATCGCCGCCTGCCTTGCCCGCTGCTGGACAGGGGCTCGGCTGTTGGGCACTGACAAT
TCCGTGGTGTTGTCGGGGAAATCATCGTCCTTTCCTTGGCTGCTCGCCTATGTTGCCACCTGGATTCTGC
GCGGGACGTCCTTCTGCTACGTCCCTTCGGCCCTCAATCCAGCGGACCTTCCTTCCCGCGGCCTGCTGCC
GGCTCTGCGGCCTCTTCCGCGTCTTCGCCTTCGCCCTCAGACGAGTCGGATCTCCCTTTGGGCCGCCTCC
CCGCATCGATACCGGCTCGAGACGGGTGGCATCCCTGTGACCCCTCCCCAGTGCCTCTCCTGGCCCTGGA
AGTTGCCACTCCAGTGCCCACCAGCCTTGTCCTAATAAAATTAAGTTGCATCATTTTGTCTGACTAGGTG
TCCTTCTATAATATTATGGGGTGGAGGGGGGTGGTATGGAGCAAGGGGCAAGTTGGGAAGACAACCTGTA
GGGCCTGCGGGGTCTATTGGGAACCAAGCTGGAGTGCAGTGGCACAATCTTGGCTCACTGCAATCTCCGC
CTCCTGGGTTCAAGCGATTCTCCTGCCTCAGCCTCCCGAGTTGTTGGGATTCCAGGCATGCATGACCAGG
CTCAGCTAATTTTTGTTTTTTTGGTAGAGACGGGGTTTCACCATATTGGCCAGGCTGGTCTCCAACTCCT
AATCTCAGGTGATCTACCCACCTTGGCCTCCCAAATTGCTGGGATTACAGGCGTGAACCACTGCTCCCTT
CCCTGTCCTTCTCGAGCTGATTTTGTAGGTAACCACGTGCGGACCGAGCGGCCGCAGGAACCCCTAGTGA
TGGAGTTGGCCACTCCCTCTCTGCGCGCTCGCTCGCTCACTGAGGCCGGGCGACCAAAGGTCGCCCGACG
CCCGGGCTTTGCCCGGGCGGCCTCAGTGAGCGAGCGAGCGCGCAGCTGCCTGCAGGGGCGCCTGATGCGG
TATTTTCTCCTTACGCATCTGTGCGGTATTTCACACCGCATA
[95 nt withheld, positions 3823-3917]
T
[46 nt withheld, positions 3919-3964]
C
[141 nt withheld, positions 3966-4106]
CCTTTGACGTTGGAGTCCACGTTCTTT
[37 nt withheld, positions 4134-4170]
ACTCTATCTCGGGCTATTCTTTTGATTTATAAGGGATTTTGCCGATTTCGGTCTATTGGTTAAAAAATGA
GCTGATTTAACAAAAATTTAACGCGAATTTTAACAAAATATTAACGTTTACAATTTTATGGTGCACTCTC
AGTACAATCTGCTCTGATGCCGCATAGTTAAGCCAGCCCCGACACCCGCCAACACCCGCTGACGCGCCCT
GACGGGCTTGTCTGCTCCCGGCATCCGCTTACAGACAAGCTGTGACCGTCTCCGGGAGCTGCATGTGTCA
GAGGTTTTCACCGTCATCACCGAAACGCGCGAGACGAAAGGGCCTCGTGATACGCCTATTTTTATAGGTT
AATGTCATGATAATAATGGTTTCTTAGACGTCAGGTGGCACTTTTCGGGGAAATGTGCGCGGAACCCCTA
TTTGTTTATTTTTCTAAATACATTCAAATATGTATCCGCTCATGAGACAATAACCCTGATAAATGCTTCA
ATAATATTGAAAAAGGAAGAGTATGAGTATTCAACATTTCCGTGTCGCCCTTATTCCCTTTTTTGCGGCA
TTTTGCCTTCCTGTTTTTGCTCACCCAGAAACGCTGGTGAAAGTAAAAGATGCTGAAGATCAGTTGGGTG
CACGAGTGGGTTACATCGAACTGGATCTCAACAGCGGTAAGATCCTTGAGAGTTTTCGCCCCGAAGAACG
TTTTCCAATGATGAGCACTTTTAAAGTTCTGCTATGTGGCGCGGTATTATCCCGTATTGACGCCGGGCAA
GAGCAACTCGGTCGCCGCATACACTATTCTCAGAATGACTTGGTTGAGTACTCACCAGTCACAGAAAAGC
ATCTTACGGATGGCATGACAGTAAGAGAATTATGCAGTGCTGCCATAACCATGAGTGATAACACTGCGGC
CAACTTACTTCTGACAACGATCGGAGGACCGAAGGAGCTAACCGCTTTTTTGCACAACATGGGGGATCAT
GTAACTCGCCTTGATCGTTGGGAACCGGAGCTGAATGAAGCCATACCAAACGACGAGCGTGACACCACGA
TGCCTGTAGCAATGGCAACAACGTTGCGCAAACTATTAACTGGCGAACTACTTACTCTAGCTTCCCGGCA
ACAATTAATAGACTGGATGGAGGCGGATAAAGTTGCAGGACCACTTCTGCGCTCGGCCCTTCCGGCTGGC
TGGTTTATTGCTGATAAATCTGGAGCCGGTGAGCGTGGGTCTCGCGGTATCATTGCAGCACTGGGGCCAG
ATGGTAAGCCCTCCCGTATCGTAGTTATCTACACGACGGGGAGTCAGGCAACTATGGATGAACGAAATAG
ACAGATCGCTGAGATAGGTGCCTCACTGATTAAGCATTGGTAACTGTCAGACCAAGTTTACTCATATATA
CTTTAGATTGATTTAAAACTTCATTTTTAATTTAAAAGGATCTAGGTGAAGATCCTTTTTGATAATCTCA
TGACCAAAATCCCTTAACGTGAGTTTTCGTTCCACTGAGCGTCAGACCCCGTAGAAAAGATCAAAGGATC
TTCTTGAGATCCTTTTTTTCTGCGCGTAATCTGCTGCTTGCAAACAAAAAAACCACCGCTACCAGCGGTG
GTTTGTTTGCCGGATCAAGAGCTACCAACTCTTTTTCCGAAGGTAACTGGCTTCAGCAGAGCGCAGATAC
CAAATACTGTTCTTCTAGTGTAGCCGTAGTTAGGCCACCACTTCAAGAACTCTGTAGCACCGCCTACATA
CCTCGCTCTGCTAATCCTGTTACCAGTGGCTGCTGCCAGTGGCGATAAGTCGTGTCTTACCGGGTTGGAC
TCAAGACGATAGTTACCGGATAAGGCGCAGCGGTCGGGCTGAACGGGGGGTTCGTGCACACAGCCCAGCT
TGGAGCGAACGACCTACACCGAACTGAGATACCTACAGCGTGAGCTATGAGAAAGCGCCACGCTTCCCGA
AGGGAGAAAGGCGGACAGGTATCCGGTAAGCGGCAGGGTCGGAACAGGAGAGCGCACGAGGGAGCTTCCA
GGGGGAAACGCCTGGTATCTTTATAGTCCTGTCGGGTTTCGCCACCTCTGACTTGAGCGTCGATTTTTGT
GATGCTCGTCAGGGGGGCGGAGCCTATGGAAAAACGCCAGCAACGCGGCCTTTTTACGGTTCCTGGCCTT
TTGCTGGCCTTTTGCTCACATGT
