>Addgene plasmid #58881 | pAAV-Syn-ChR2-GFP | addgene partial sequence | sequence record 94180 | EGFP-N 5'-CGTCGCCGTCCAGCTCGACCAG-3'
CCGGTGAACAGCTCCTCGCCCTTGCTCACTGCTACTACCGGTGCCGCTGGCACGGCTCCGGCCTCGGCTT
CGTCTTCGACGAGAGTCTCGACCTCGATCTCCGTTCCGCCGATGTTCAGTTTGGTGGTTTTGCGGATATC
TCCGTGAATCAATATGTGCTCGTGGATCAGGACGCGCAGGTAGTGTCCCAACAACCCCCAACAATTTTTA
CTCATCAGATCAATAATCGTGTGACCTACGGTGGAGCCATAGACGCTCAGGACGCCAAAACCTTCGGGCC
CCAAAATGAAGAGAATTGGGAACATACCCCAGCTCACGAAAAACAGCCATGCCATGCCGGTCACGACCTG
GCGGCACCGACCCTTTGGCACAGTATGATAACCCTCGATATATGCTTTGGCGGCGTGAAAAAATGTGTTC
GCGCCATAGCACAATCCAAGACAAAAGAAGATGACTTTAACATAGCCGGTTGCCATGGCGCTGGTAGCCC
CCCACACGATAGTCCCGATGTCTGAGACAAGGAGTCCCATGGTTCTCCTGCTGTAGTCGTTGCTCAGGCC
GGTGAGGTTGCTCAGGTGGATAAGGATGACAGGACAAGTGAGCAGCCACTCTGCATAGCGCAGCCACTGC
ACCCGGTGTCCTGTGGCAAGGTAGAGCATAGAGGGATTCTTAAACTCAAAAAAGAACTCGAGAATCACCT
TAACCATTTCAATGGCGCACACATAGATCTCCTCCCAGCCGCATGTAGATTTCCAGGTTTGGTAGGCATA
GAACATCAGCAGCAAAATGCTGAATCCTGCTGCAAGCCACTGCAGGACATTTGACGCGGTCTGAGCGCCG
TTCGTGCCGCGAGATTCAATCCATCCGGCACAGTAACATTGATCCTCAGGGACCAGGACGGACCCGTTCA
CCACCACAGGATTAGTAACGAACAAAA
