>Addgene plasmid #58881 | pAAV-Syn-ChR2-GFP | addgene partial sequence | sequence record 94181 | WPRE-R 5'-CATAGCGTAAAAGGAGCAACA-3'
GTCAATCTTTCACAAATTTTGTAATCCAGAGGTTGATTATCGATAAGCTTTGTACGGAATTCTTACTTGT
ACAGCTCGTCCATGCCGAGAGTGATCCCGGCGGCGGTCACGAACTCCAGCAGGACCATGTGATCGCGCTT
CTCGTTGGGGTCTTTGCTCAGGGCGGACTGGGTGCTCAGGTAGTGGTTGTCGGGCAGCAGCACGGGGCCG
TCGCCGATGGGGGTGTTCTGCTGGTAGTGGTCGGCGAGCTGCACGCTGCCGTCCTCGATGTTGTGGCGGA
TCTTGAAGTTCACCTTGATGCCGTTCTTCTGCTTGTCGGCCATGATATAGACGTTGTGGCTGTTGTAGTT
GTACTCCAGCTTGTGCCCCAGGATGTTGCCGTCCTCCTTGAAGTCGATGCCCTTCAGCTCGATGCGGTTC
ACCAGGGTGTCGCCCTCGAACTTCACCTCGGCGCGGGTCTTGTAGTTGCCGTCGTCCTTGAAGAAGATGG
TGCGCTCCTGGACGTAGCCTTCGGGCATGGCGGACTTGAAGAAGTCGTGCTGCTTCATGTGGTCGGGGTA
GCGGCTGAAGCACTGCACGCCGTAGGTCAGGGTGGTCACGAGGGTGGGCCAGGGCACGGGCAGCTTGCCG
GTGGTGCAAATGAACTTCAGGGTCAGCTTGCCGTAGGTGGCATCGCCCTCGCCCTCGCCGGACACGCTGA
ACTTGTGGCCGTTTACGTCGCCGTCCAGCTCGACCAGGATGGGCACCACCCCGGTGAACAGCTCCTCGCC
CTTGCTCACTGCTACTACCGGTGCCGCTGGCACGGCTCCGGCCTCGGCTTCGTCTTCGACGAGAGTCTCG
ACCTCGATCTCCGTTCCGCCGATGTTCAGTTTGGTGGTTTTGCGGATATCTCCGTGAATCAATATGTGCT
CGTGGATCAGGACGCGCAGGTAGTGTCCCAACAACCCCCAACAATTTTTACTCATCAGATCAATAATCGT
GTGACCTACGGTGGAGCCATAGACGCTCAGGACGCCAAAACCTTCGGGCCCCAAAATGAAGAGAATTGGG
AACATACCCCAGCTCACGAAAAACAGCCATG
