>Addgene plasmid #58881 | pAAV-Syn-ChR2-GFP | addgene partial sequence | sequence record 94182 | hSyn1pro-F 5'-gcaagtgggttttaggacca-3'
GGGTGCCTACCTGACGACCGACCCCGACCCACTGGACAAGCACCCAACCCCCATTCCCCAAATTGCGCAT
CCCCTATCAGAGAGGGGGAGGGGAAACAGGATGCGGCGAGGCGCGTGCGCACTGCCAGCTTCAGCACCGC
GGACAGTGCCTTCGCCCCCGCCTGGCGGCGCGCGCCACCGCCGCCTCAGCACTGAAGGCGCGCTGACGTC
ACTCGCCGGTCCCCCGCAAACTCCCCTTCCCGGCCACCTTGGTCGCGTCCGCGCCGCCGCCGGCCCAGCC
GGACCGCACCACGCGAGGCGCGAGATAGGGGGGCACGGGCGCGACCATCTGCGCTGCGGCGCCGGCGACT
CAGCGCTGCCTCAGTCTGCGGTGGGCAGCGGAGGAGTCGTGTCGTGCCTGAGAGCGCAGTCGAGAGGATC
CGCCACCATGGACTATGGCGGCGCTTTGTCTGCCGTCGGACGCGAACTTTTGTTCGTTACTAATCCTGTG
GTGGTGAACGGGTCCGTCCTGGTCCCTGAGGATCAATGTTACTGTGCCGGATGGATTGAATCTCGCGGCA
CGAACGGCGCTCAGACCGCGTCAAATGTCCTGCAGTGGCTTGCAGCAGGATTCAGCATTTTGCTGCTGAT
GTTCTATGCCTACCAAACCTGGAAATCTACATGCGGCTGGGAGGAGATCTATGTGTGCGCCATTGAAATG
GTTAAGGTGATTCTCGAGTTCTTTTTTGAGTTTAAGAATCCCTCTATGCTCTACCTTGCCACAGGACACC
GGGTGCAGTGGCTGCGCTATGCAGAGTGGCTGCTCACTTGTCCTGTCATCCTTATCCACCTGAGCAACCT
CACCGGCCTGAGCAACGACTACAGCAGGAGAACCATGGGACTCCTTGTCTCAGACATCGGGACTATCGTG
TGGGGGGCTACCAGCGCCATGGCAACCGGCTATGTTAAAGTCATCTTCTTTTGTCTTGGATTGTGCTATG
GCGCGAACACATTTT
