>Addgene plasmid #58881 | pAAV-Syn-ChR2-GFP | addgene partial sequence | sequence record 131918 | EGFP-N 5'-CGTCGCCGTCCAGCTCGACCAG-3'
CGACGAGAGTCTCGACCTCGATCTCCGTTCCGCCGATGTTCAGTTTGGTGGTTTTGCGGATATCTCCGTG
AATCAATATGTGCTCGTGGATCAGGACGCGCAGGTAGTGTCCCAACAACCCCCAACAATTTTTACTCATC
AGATCAATAATCGTGTGACCTACGGTGGAGCCATAGACGCTCAGGACGCCAAAACCTTCGGGCCCCAAAA
TGAAGAGAATTGGGAACATACCCCAGCTCACGAAAAACAGCCATGCCATGCCGGTCACGACCTGGCGGCA
CCGACCCTTTGGCACAGTATGATAACCCTCGATATATGCTTTGGCGGCGTGAAAAAATGTGTTCGCGCCA
TAGCACAATCCAAGACAAAAGAAGATGACTTTAACATAGCCGGTTGCCATGGCGCTGGTAGCCCCCCACA
CGATAGTCCCGATGTCTGAGACAAGGAGTCCCATGGTTCTCCTGCTGTAGTCGTTGCTCAGGCCGGTGAG
GTTGCTCAGGTGGATAAGGATGACAGGACAAGTGAGCAGCCACTCTGCATAGCGCAGCCACTGCACCCGG
TGTCCTGTGGCAAGGTAGAGCATAGAGGGATTCTTAAACTCAAAAAAGAACTCGAGAATCACCTTAACCA
TTTCAATGGCGCACACATAGATCTCCTCCCAGCCGCATGTAGATTTCCAGGTTTGGTAGGCATAGAACAT
CAGCAGCAAAATGCTGAATCCTGCTGCAAGCCACTGCAGGACATTTGACGCGGTCTGAGCGCCGTTCGTG
CCGCGAGATTCAATCCATCCGGCACAGTAACATTGATCCTCAGGGACCAGGACGGACCCGTTCACCACCA
CAGGATTAGTAACGAACAAAAGTTCG
